>Addgene plasmid #191226 | Chinchilla–insM | addgene full sequence | sequence record 379750 | Addgene NGS Result
TTCTCTGTCACAGAATGAAAATTTTTCTGTCATCTCTTCGTTATTAATGTTTGTAATTGACTGAATATCA
ACGCTTATTTGCAGCCTGAATGGCGAATGGG
[124 nt withheld, positions 102-225]
C
[91 nt withheld, positions 227-317]
A
[49 nt withheld, positions 319-367]
CCTTTGACGTTGGAGTCCACGTTCTT
[37 nt withheld, positions 394-430]
ACCCTATCTCGGTCTATTCTTTTGATTTATAAGGGATTTTGCCGATTTCGGCCTATTGGTTAAAAAATGA
GCTGATTTAACAAAAATTTAACGCGAATTTTAACAAAATATTAACGCTTACAATTTAGGTGGCACTTTTC
GGGGAAATGTGCGCGGAACCCCTATTTGTTTATTTTTCTAAATACATTCAAATATGTATCCGCTCATGAG
ACAATAACCCTGATAAATGCTTCAATAATATTGAAAAAGGAAGAGTATGAGTATTCAACATTTCCGTGTC
GCCCTTATTCCCTTTTTTGCGGCATTTTGCCTTCCTGTTTTTGCTCACCCAGAAACGCTGGTGAAAGTAA
AAGATGCTGAAGATCAGTTGGGTGCACGAGTGGGTTACATCGAACTGGATCTCAACAGCGGTAAGATCCT
TGAGAGTTTTCGCCCCGAAGAACGTTTTCCAATGATGAGCACTTTTAAAGTTCTGCTATGTGGCGCGGTA
TTATCCCGTATTGACGCCGGGCAAGAGCAACTCGGTCGCCGCATACACTATTCTCAGAATGACTTGGTTG
AGTACTCACCAGTCACAGAAAAGCATCTTACGGATGGCATGACAGTAAGAGAATTATGCAGTGCTGCCAT
AACCATGAGTGATAACACTGCGGCCAACTTACTTCTGACAACGATCGGAGGACCGAAGGAGCTAACCGCT
TTTTTGCACAACATGGGGGATCATGTAACTCGCCTTGATCGTTGGGAACCGGAGCTGAATGAAGCCATAC
CAAACGACGAGCGTGACACCACGATGCCTGTAGCAATGGCAACAACGTTGCGCAAACTATTAACTGGCGA
ACTACTTACTCTAGCTTCCCGGCAACAATTAATAGACTGGATGGAGGCGGATAAAGTTGCAGGACCACTT
CTGCGCTCGGCCCTTCCGGCTGGCTGGTTTATTGCTGATAAATCTGGAGCCGGTGAGCGTGGGTCTCGCG
GTATCATTGCAGCACTGGGGCCAGATGGTAAGCCCTCCCGTATCGTAGTTATCTACACGACGGGGAGTCA
GGCAACTATGGATGAACGAAATAGACAGATCGCTGAGATAGGTGCCTCACTGATTAAGCATTGGTAACTG
TCAGACCAAGTTTACTCATATATACTTTAGATTGATTTAAAACTTCATTTTTAATTTAAAAGGATCTAGG
TGAAGATCCTTTTTGATAATCTCATGACCAAAATCCCTTAACGTGAGTTTTCGTTCCACTGAGCGTCAGA
CCCCGTAGAAAAGATCAAAGGATCTTCTTGAGATCCTTTTTTTCTGCGCGTAATCTGCTGCTTGCAAACA
AAAAAACCACCGCTACCAGCGGTGGTTTGTTTGCCGGATCAAGAGCTACCAACTCTTTTTCCGAAGGTAA
CTGGCTTCAGCAGAGCGCAGATACCAAATACTGTTCTTCTAGTGTAGCCGTAGTTAGGCCACCACTTCAA
GAACTCTGTAGCACCGCCTACATACCTCGCTCTGCTAATCCTGTTACCAGTGGCTGCTGCCAGTGGCGAT
AAGTCGTGTCTTACCGGGTTGGACTCAAGACGATAGTTACCGGATAAGGCGCAGCGGTCGGGCTGAACGG
GGGGTTCGTGCACACAGCCCAGCTTGGAGCGAACGACCTACACCGAACTGAGATACCTACAGCGTGAGCT
ATGAGAAAGCGCCACGCTTCCCGAAGGGAGAAAGGCGGACAGGTATCCGGTAAGCGGCAGGGTCGGAACA
GGAGAGCGCACGAGGGAGCTTCCAGGGGGAAACGCCTGGTATCTTTATAGTCCTGTCGGGTTTCGCCACC
TCTGACTTGAGCGTCGATTTTTGTGATGCTCGTCAGGGGGGCGGAGCCTATGGAAAAACGCCAGCAACGC
GGCCTTTTTACGGTTCCTGGCCTTTTGCTGGCCTTTTGCTCACATGTTCTTTCCTGCGTTATCCCCTGAT
TCTGTGGATAACCGTATTACCGCCTTTGAGTGAGCTGATACCGCTCGCCGCAGCCGAACGACCGAGCGCA
GCGAGTCAGTGAGCGAGGAAGCGGAAGAGCGCCTGATGCGGTATTTTCTCCTTACGCATCTGTGCGGTAT
TTCACACCGCATAGACCAGCCGCGTAACCTGGCAAAATCGGTTACGGTTGAGTAATAAATGGATGCCCTG
CGTAAGCGGGTGTGGGCGGACAATAAAGTCTTAAACTGAACAAAATAGATCTAAACTATGACAATAAAGT
CTTAAACTAGACAGAATAGTTGTAAACTGAAATCAGTCCAGTTATGCTGTGAAAAAGCATACTGGACTTT
TGTTATGGCTAAAGCAAACTCTTCATTTTCTGAAGTGCAAATTGCCCGTCGTATTAAAGAGGGGCGTGGC
CAAGGGCATGGTAAAGACTATATTCGCGGCGTTGTGACAATTTACCGAACAACTCCGCGGCCGGGAAGCC
GATCTCGGCTTGAACGAATTGTTAGGTGGCGGTACTTGGGTCGATATCAAAGTGCATCACTTCTTCCCGT
ATGCCCAACTTTGTATAGAGAGCCACTGCGGGATCGTCACCGTAATCTGCTTGCACGTAGATCACATAAG
CACCAAGCGCGTTGGCCTCATGCTTGAGGAGATTGATGAGCGCGGTGGCAATGCCCTGCCTCCGGTGCTC
GCCGGAGACTGCGAGATCATAGATATAGATCTCACTACGCGGCTGCTCAAACTTGGGCAGAACGTAAGCC
GCGAGAGCGCCAACAACCGCTTCTTGGTCGAAGGCAGCAAGCGCGATGAATGTCTTACTACGGAGCAAGT
TCCCGAGGTAATCGGAGTCCGGCTGATGTTGGGAGTAGGTGGCTACGTCTCCGAACTCACGACCGAAAAG
ATCAAGAGCAGCCCGCATGGATTTGACTTGGTCAGGGCCGAGCCTACATGTGCGAATGATGCCCATACTT
GAGCCACCTAACTTTGTTTTAGGGCGACTGCCCTGCTGCGTAACATCGTTGCTGCTGCGTAACATCGTTG
CTGCTCCATAACATCAAACATCGACCCACGGCGTAACGCGCTTGCTGCTTGGATGCCCGAGGCATAGACT
GTACAAAAAAACAGTCATAACAAGCCATGAAAACCGCCACTGCGCCGTTACCACCGCTGCGTTCGGTCAA
GGTTCTGGACCAGTTGCGTGAGCGCATACGCTACTTGCATTACAGTTTACGAACCGAACAGGCTTATGTC
AACTGGGTTCGTGCCTTCATCCGTTTCCACGGTGTGCGTCACCCGGCAACCTTGGGCAGCAGCGAAGTCG
AGGCATTTCTGTCCTGGCTGGCGAACGAGCGCAAGGTTTCGGTCTCCACGCATCGTCAGGCATTGGCGGC
CTTGCTGTTCTTCTACGGCAAGGTGCTGTGCACGGATCTGCCCTTGCTTCAGGAGATCGGTAGACCTCGG
CCGTCGCGGCGCTTGCCGGTGGTGCTGACCCCGGATGAAGTGGTTCGCATCCTCGGTTTTCTGGAAGGCG
AGCATCGTTTGTTCGCCCAGGACTCTAGCTATAGTTCTAGTGGTTGGCTACGTACCCGTAGTGGCTATGG
CAGGGCTTGCCGCCCCGACGTTGGCTGCGAGCCCTGGGCCTTCACCCGAACTTGGGGGTTGGGGTGGGGA
AAAGGAAGAAACGCGGGCGTATTGGTCCCAATGGGGTCTCGGTGGGGTATCGACAGAGTGCCAGCCCTGG
GACCGAACCCCGCGTTTATGAACAAACGACCCAACACCCGTGCGTTTTATTCTGTCTTTTTATTGCCGTC
ATAGCGCGGGTTCCTTCCGGTATTGTCTCCTTCCGTGTTTCAGTTAGCCTCCCCCATCTCCCGGTACCGC
ATGCTCAGCTCTTAACTTCAATTTTTACATCAAAGCGTCCCTGAAAACGGTCTTTCTCACTGTACCCAAT
GTTCTCACCGTACGCCTTACACTCAATGCGAACTTCAGTGTCCATGGTGAGGTTGGTGAACTGTACGGCC
AGCAGGGGCTGCAGATACTTGGGCTGCAGGAGTTTGCCGTAGTAGGGGTAATACTGCAGAGGAAACCCGG
CGAATCCGCCCATTCCAAAGTATTCCACAGTTCCAATTTTATCTTTATCATCTTCTCGCTTGCCAGTGCA
CTGAACCGGCAGAACATACGGGTTGTACTTCATCCCTGCGTAAATATCCGTGGACTCCAAAGACTCATTC
TTGGGAGGCTTTGGTTTGAAACCCAGAACTCGGTTGAGCTTTATGATGATGCAGGGTTTGCCATCTCTGT
AGCCGTAAGTCTCATCATTCATTCCAGAGCAGTTTCCCAGCCATTCGAGCTTGAACCTGCAGACCTTTCG
CTCACCCCGTTCATGGCTGTAGTCTCCTCGTTCTTTGGGTTCACTGGGCACAGTGCCACAGTCTTCGAAA
ATCATGTCATCCTTCTGGGCTGCATCTTTGTACTTGTCCAGGAACCTAATTATGTTCAACACATAGGCCT
CATAGCTCTTGGGATCATTAGGACGAAAGGAAATTTCAGTCTTCTGGATCTGAGGAATCTGTGTTAATCC
TGGTGGGGCCACCCGGTCCTGGTAGGTGGGCTTCAGTTCACTGATGGTCAGCAACATCACCTGGATGGTT
CCGATGAAGATGCCAGCCAGGCAGCCGTAAAATATCACGTAGAACAGGAGGATCTTAAACCAGCTGCCGC
CGGTCCGGCCCAGGAACTCCTTCTTCTCCGAGTTCCAGATGAACTTCTTCCAGCTGCCCTCCTCCTTGGC
TTTCCCGCGGGCCATCTCGAGATCCCGGGTGATCAAGTCTTCGTCGAGTGATTGTAAATAAAATGTAATT
TACAGTATAGTATTTTAATTAATATACAAATGATTTGATAATAATTCTTATTTAACTATAATATATTGTG
TTGGGTTGAATTAAAGGTCCGTATACTCCGGAATATTAATAGATCATGGAGATAATTAAAATGATAACCA
TCTCGCAAATAAATAAGTATTTTACTGTTTTCGTAACAGTTTTGTAATAAAAAAACCTATAAATATTCCG
GATTATTCATACCGTCCCACCATCGGGCGCGGATCCCGGTCCGAAGCGCGCGGAATTCAAAGGCCTACGT
CGACGAGCTCACCTATAGGGCGAATTGGCGGAAGGCCGTCAAGGCCGCATGTCGACATGGGGAAGGGGGT
TGGACGTGATAAATATGAACCCGCAGCCGTTTCAGAACAAGGCGACAAAAAGAGCAGAAAGGCCAAGAAA
GAGAGGGATATGGATGAACTGAAGAAAGAAGTTTCTATGGATGACCATAAACTTAGCCTTGATGAACTTC
ATCGTAAATATGGAACAGACTTGAGCCGCGGCTTAACCGCTGCTCGGGCTGCTGAGATCCTGGCCCGAGA
TGGTCCTAATTCCCTCACACCCCCTCCCACTACACCTGAATGGGTCAAATTCTGCCGGCAGCTGTTTGGA
GGGTTCTCGATGTTACTGTGGATTGGAGCAATACTTTGCTTCTTGGCCTATGGCATTGAAAGTTTAAGCG
AAGAGGGACCTTCAAACGATAATCTGTATCTTGGTGTGGTGCTGTCTGCTGTCGTCATCATAACTGGCTG
TTTCTCCTACTATCAAGAAGCTAAAAGTTCAAAGATTATGGATTCCTTCAAAAACATGGTCCCTCAGCAA
GCTCTAGTGATTCGAAATGGTGAGAAAATGAGCATCAATGCAGAAGATGTTGTAGTTGGGGATCTGGTGG
AAGTAAAAGGAGGAGACAGAATCCCTGCTGATCTCCGAATCATATCTGCAAATGGCTGCAAGGTGGATAA
CTCCTCCCTCACTGGTGAATCAGAACCCCAGACTAGGTCTCCGGATTTCACAAATGAAAATCCCTTGGAG
ACCAGGAATATTGCCTTTTTTTCAACCAACTGTGTCGAAGGCACTGCTCGTGGCATTGTTGTGTACACTG
GGGACCGCACTGTGATGGGAAGGATTGCTACCCTGGCTTCTGGGCTAGAAGGAGGCCAGACACCCATTGC
TGCAGAAATTGAACATTTCATCCACATCATCACGGGTGTGGCTGTGTTCCTGGGAGTGTCTTTCTTCATC
CTTTCTCTAATCCTCGAGTACACCTGGCTTGAGGCTGTCATCTTCCTCATTGGCATTATCGTAGCCAATG
TGCCAGAAGGATTGCTGGCCACTGTCACGGTGTGTCTGACGCTTACTGCCAAACGCATGGCGCGGAAGAA
CTGCTTGGTGAAGAACTTAGAAGCTGTGGAAACGTTGGGATCCACATCTACCATCTGCTCAGATAAAACT
GGAACTCTGACTCAAAACCGAATGACAGTGGCCCACATGTGGTTTGACAATCAAATCCATGAAGCTGATA
CAACAGAGAATCAGAGCGGTGTCTCATTCGACAAGACCTCAGCCACCTGGCTTGCTCTGTCCAGAATTGC
AGGTCTTTGTAACAGGGCAGTGTTTCAGGCTAACCAGGAAAACATACCTATTCTTAAGCGGGCAGTTGCA
GGAGATGCCTCTGAGTCAGCACTGTTAAAATGCATTGAGCTGTGCTGTGGATCTGTGAAGGATATGAGAG
ACAGATATGCCAAGATCGTGGAGATACCGTTCAACTCCACCAACAAGTACCAGTTATCCATTCATAAGAA
CCCCAACACAAACGAGCCACGACACCTGTTGGTGATGAAGGGCGCTCCGGAGAGGATCCTGGACCGGTGC
AACTCTATCCTCCTCCATGGCAAGGAACAGCCCCTGGACGAGGAGCTGAAGGATGCTTTTCAGAACGCCT
ACCTGGAGCTGGGTGGCCTTGGAGAGCGAGTGCTGGGTTTCTGCCACCTTCATCTACCAGATGAACAGTT
TCCAGAAGGGTTCCAGTTTGACACTGATGAAGTGAATTTCCCCCTGGATAATCTCTGCTTTGTTGGGCTC
ATCTCCATGATCGACCCCCCTCGGGCTGCTGTTCCTGATGCCGTGGGCAAATGTCGAAGCGCGGGAATTA
AGGTCATCATGGTCACGGGAGACCATCCAATCACAGCGAAAGCCATTGCCAAAGGCGTGGGCATCATCTC
AGAGGGCAACGAGACTGTGGAAGACATCGCTGCCCGCCTCAACATCCCAGTGAGCCAGGTGAACCCCAGA
GATGCCAAGGCCTGTGTCCTACATGGCAGTGACCTGAAGGACATGAGCCCAGAGCAGCTGGATGACATTT
TGAAGCACCACACTGAGATTGTGTTTGCCAGGACATCCCCTCAACAGAAGCTTATCATTGTGGAAGGCTG
CCAGAGACAGGGTGCTATTGTGGCCGTCACTGGTGATGGTGTCAATGACTCTCCAGCTTTGAAGAAAGCA
GACATTGGGGTTGCTATGGGGATTGCAGGCTCCGACGTGTCTAAACAAGCTGCTGACATGATTCTTTTGG
ATGACAACTTTGCCTCAATTGTGACTGGAGTAGAAGAAGGTCGTCTGATCTTTGATAACTTGAAGAAATC
CATTGCTTACACCCTAACCAGTAACATTCCAGAGATCACCCCCTTCCTGATATTTATTATTGCAAACATT
CCACTACCACTGGGGACTGTCACCATCCTCTGCATTGACTTAGGCACTGACATGGTCCCTGCCATCTCAC
TGGCGTATGAGCAAGCTGAGAGTGACATCATGAAAAGACAGCCCAGAAACCCCAAAACTGACAAGCTCGT
GAACGAGCGGCTGATCAGCATGGCCTATGGACAGATCGGTATGATCCAGGCCCTCGGGGGCTTCTTCACT
TACTTTGTGATTCTGGCTGAGAATGGCTTCCTTCCAATTCACTTGTTGGGCCTCCGTGTGGACTGGGATG
ACCGCTGGATCAATGACATGGAAGACAGCTATGGGCAGCAGTGGACCTACGAGCAGAGGAAAATCGTGGA
GTTCACTTGCCACACAGCCTTCTTCGTCAGTATTGTGGTGGTGCAGTGGGCCGACTTGATCATCTGCAAG
ACCCGGAGGAATTCCGTTTTCCAGCAGGGGATGAAGAACAAGATCTTAATATTTGGCCTCTTTGAAGAGA
CAGCCCTTGCTGCTTTCCTTTCCTACTGCCCTGGAATGGGTGTTGCCCTTAGGATGTATCCCCTCAAACC
TACCTGGTGGTTCTGTGCCTTCCCCTACTCCCTGCTCATCTTCGTGTACGACGAAGTCAGGAAGCTCATC
ATCAGGCGGCGCCCTGGCGGCTGGGTGGAGAAGGAAACCTACTACTAGGCGGCCGCCTGGGCCTCATGGG
CCTTCCGCTCACTGCCCGCTTTCCAGTGCGGCCGCTTTCGAATCTAGAGCCTGCAGTCTCGACAAGCTTG
TCGAGAAGTACTAGAGGATCATAATCAGCCATACCACATTTGTAGAGGTTTTACTTGCTTTAAAAAACCT
CCCACACCTCCCCCTGAACCTGAAACATAAAATGAATGCAATTGTTGTTGTTAACTTGTTTATTGCAGCT
TATAATGGTTACAAATAAAGCAATAGCATCACAAATTTCACAAATAAAGCATTTTTTTCACTGCATTCTA
GTTGTGGTTTGTCCAAACTCATCAATGTATCTTATCATGTCTGGATCTGATCACTGCTTGAGCCTAGGAG
ATCCGAACCAGATAAGTGAAATCTAGTTCCAAACTATTTTGTCATTTTTAATTTTCGTATTAGCTTACGA
CGCTACACCCAGTTCCCATCTATTTTGTCACTCTTCCCTAAATAATCCTTAAAAACTCCATTTCCACCCC
TCCCAGTTCCCAACTATTTTGTCCGCCCACAGCGGGGCATTTTTCTTCCTGTTATGTTTTTAATCAAACA
TCCTGCCAACTCCATGTGACAAACCGTCATCTTCGGCTACTTT
Features (pLannotate 1.2.2; 18 found; start..end, strand, type, name):
     81..97      +  CDS            lacZα (fragment): LacZα fragment of β-galactosidase; lacZ fragment
    102..556     +  rep_origin     f1 ori (sequence partly withheld): f1 bacteriophage origin of replication; arrow indicates direction of (+) strand synthesis
    582..686     +  promoter       AmpR promoter: bla
    687..1547    +  CDS            AmpR: β-lactamase; bla; confers resistance to ampicillin, carbenicillin, and related antibiotics
   1718..2306    +  rep_origin     ori: high-copy-number ColE1/pMB1/pBR322/pUC origin of replication
   2492..2543    -  misc_feature   bom (fragment): basis of mobility region from pBR322
   2611..2835    -  mobile_element Tn7R: mini-Tn7 element (right end of the Tn7 transposon) Tn7
   2902..3435    -  CDS            GmR: gentamycin acetyltransferase; aacC1; confers resistance to gentamycin
   3624..3652    -  promoter       Pc promoter: intI1 (promoter lies within the coding sequence); class 1 integron promoter
   3630..3989    -  CDS            YPR2_ECOLX (fragment): Protein predicted: Swiss-Prot protein existence level 4. From Escherichia coli.
   4160..4208    -  polyA_signal   HSV TK poly(A) signal: herpes simplex virus thymidine kinase polyadenylation signal (Cole and Stacy, 1985)
   4288..5205    -  CDS            ATP1B1: AT1B1_HUMAN - Also known as ATP1B. Experimental evidence at protein level: Swiss-Prot protein existence level 1. Involved in cell adhesion and establishing epithelial cell polarity. From Homo sapiens (Human).
   5240..5349    -  promoter       p10 promoter: baculovirus promoter for expression in insect cells
   5373..5464    +  promoter       polyhedrin promoter: polh from Autographa californica; promoter for the baculovirus polyhedrin gene
   5597..8665    +  CDS            ATP1A1: AT1A1_HUMAN - Experimental evidence at protein level: Swiss-Prot protein existence level 1. This is the catalytic component of the active enzyme, which catalyzes the hydrolysis of ATP coupled with the exchange of sodium and potassium ions across the plasma membrane. This action creates the electrochemical gradient of sodium and potassium ions, providing the energy for active transport of various nutrients. From Homo sapiens (Human).
   8777..8860    +  CDS            large T antigen (fragment): large T antigen from SV40 (simian virus 40)
   8883..9017    +  polyA_signal   SV40 poly(A) signal: SV40 polyadenylation signal
   9046..9211    -  mobile_element Tn7L: mini-Tn7 element (left end of the Tn7 transposon) Tn7
