[The description below was written by a language model from this plasmid's Addgene catalogue record and pLannotate feature annotations shown in this document.]
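Description:
Chinchilla–insM is a baculovirus donor plasmid built on the pFastBac Dual backbone for co-expressing both subunits of the Na,K-ATPase from the chinchilla (Chinchilla lanigera) in insect cells. In bacteria it replicates from a high-copy ColE1/pUC-type origin and is selected with ampicillin through the AmpR (β-lactamase) gene; an f1 origin is also present. The sequenced record is about 9.3 kb.

The payload sits between the Tn7R and Tn7L ends of a mini-Tn7 element, together with a gentamicin resistance gene driven by the Pc integron promoter. In this type of vector, the mini-Tn7 arrangement allows the whole cassette to be transposed into a baculovirus shuttle genome (bacmid), with gentamicin marking the transferred segment. Inside the element, two strong late baculoviral promoters face away from each other. The polyhedrin (PH) promoter drives ATP1A1, the catalytic α1 subunit, terminated by an SV40 polyadenylation signal. The p10 promoter drives ATP1B1, the β1 subunit, terminated by an HSV TK polyadenylation signal. The automated annotation labels both coding sequences by their human homologues, but the catalogue entry identifies them as chinchilla genes. No epitope or purification tags are annotated.

The α1 subunit carries an engineered change: the methionine at position 122 of the protein has been removed. Judging from the associated publication title, the construct belongs to a study of how amino acid insertions and substitutions interact to determine toxin resistance in vertebrate Na,K-ATPases. It is suited to producing recombinant enzyme in insect cells for comparison with other variants.
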