Addgene plasmid #191226: Chinchilla–insM
Purpose: Expresses Na,K-ATPase (ATP1A1 and ATP1B1 in pFastBac Dual vector) in insect cells
Depositing lab: Susanne Dobler. Depositing organization: Universitaet Hamburg. Publication: Epistatic effects between amino acid insertions and substitutions mediate toxin-resistance of vertebrate Na+, K+-ATPases. Mohammadi S, Ozdemir HI, Ozbek P, Sumbul F, Stiller J, Deng Y, Crawford AJ, Rowland HM, Storz JF, Andolfatto P, Dobler S. Mol Biol Evol. 2022 Dec 6:msac258. doi: 10.1093/molbev/msac258. PubMed 36472530.
Backbone
  Vector backbone: pFastBac Dual
  Backbone size w/o insert (bp): 5238
  Vector type: Insect Expression
Growth in bacteria
  Bacterial resistance: Ampicillin, 100 μg/mL
  Growth temperature: 37°C
  Growth strain: DH5alpha
  Copy number: Unknown
Gene/Insert 1
  Gene/Insert name: ATP1A1
  Species: Chinchilla lanigera
  Insert size (bp): 3070
  Mutation: removed methionine at 122 in the protein sequence
  GenBank ID: XM_005389040
  Promoter: PH
  Cloning method: Gibson Cloning
  Sequencing primers: 5′ ATTCCGGATTATTCATACCGTCCCACCATCG; 3′ GTGGTATGGCTGATTATGATCCTCTAGTACTTCTC
Gene/Insert 2
  Gene/Insert name: ATP1B1
  Species: Chinchilla lanigera
  Insert size (bp): 921
  GenBank ID: XM_005398203
  Promoter: p10
  Cloning method: Restriction Enzyme; 5′ cloning site XhoI (unknown if destroyed); 3′ cloning site PaeI (unknown if destroyed)
  Sequencing primers: 5′ CGGGTTCCTTCCGGTATTGTCTCCTTC; 3′ ACGGACCTTTAATTCAACCCAACACAATATA
Terms and licenses: Academic/Nonprofit Terms; Industry Terms: Not Available to Industry
How to cite: Chinchilla–insM was a gift from Susanne Dobler (Addgene plasmid # 191226 ; http://n2t.net/addgene:191226 ; RRID:Addgene_191226)
