>Addgene plasmid #191226 | Chinchilla–insM | depositor partial sequence | sequence record 370728 | ATP1B1 at p10 promoter
ATGGCCCGCGGGAAAGCCAAGGAGGAGGGCAGCTGGAAGAAGTTCATCTGGAACTCGGAGAAGAAGGAGT
TCCTGGGCCGGACCGGCGGCAGCTGGTTTAAGATCCTCCTGTTCTACGTGATATTTTACGGCTGCCTGGC
TGGCATCTTCATCGGAACCATCCAGGTGATGTTGCTGACCATCAGTGAACTGAAGCCCACCTACCAGGAC
CGGGTGGCCCCACCAGGATTAACACAGATTCCTCAGATCCAGAAGACTGAAATTTCCTTTCGTCCTAATG
ATCCCAAGAGCTATGAGGCCTATGTGTTGAACATAATTAGGTTCCTGGACAAGTACAAAGATGCAGCCCA
GAAGGATGACATGATTTTCGAAGACTGTGGCACTGTGCCCAGTGAACCCAAAGAACGAGGAGACTACAGC
CATGAACGGGGTGAGCGAAAGGTCTGCAGGTTCAAGCTCGAATGGCTGGGAAACTGCTCTGGAATGAATG
ATGAGACTTACGGCTACAGAGATGGCAAACCCTGCATCATCATAAAGCTCAACCGAGTTCTGGGTTTCAA
ACCAAAGCCTCCCAAGAATGAGTCTTTGGAGTCCACGGATATTTACGCAGGGATGAAGTACAACCCGTAT
GTTCTGCCGGTTCAGTGCACTGGCAAGCGAGAAGATGATAAAGATAAAATTGGAACTGTGGAATACTTTG
GAATGGGCGGATTCGCCGGGTTTCCTCTGCAGTATTACCCCTACTACGGCAAACTCCTGCAGCCCAAGTA
TCTGCAGCCCCTGCTGGCCGTACAGTTCACCAACCTCACCATGGACACTGAAGTTCGCATTGAGTGTAAG
GCGTACGGTGAGAACATTGGGTACAGTGAGAAAGACCGTTTTCAGGGACGCTTTGATGTAAAAATTGAAG
TTAAGAGCTGA
