>Addgene plasmid #191226 | Chinchilla–insM | depositor partial sequence | sequence record 370729 | ATP1A1 at PH promoter
ATGGGGAAGGGGGTTGGACGTGATAAATATGAACCCGCAGCCGTTTCAGAACAAGGCGACAAAAAGAGCA
GAAAGGCCAAGAAAGAGAGGGATATGGATGAACTGAAGAAAGAAGTTTCTATGGATGACCATAAACTTAG
CCTTGATGAACTTCATCGTAAATATGGAACAGACTTGAGCCGCGGCTTAACCGCTGCTCGGGCTGCTGAG
ATCCTGGCCCGAGATGGTCCTAATTCCCTCACACCCCCTCCCACTACACCTGAATGGGTCAAATTCTGCC
GGCAGCTGTTTGGAGGGTTCTCGATGTTACTGTGGATTGGAGCAATACTTTGCTTCTTGGCCTATGGCAT
TGAAAGTTTAAGCGAAGAGGGACCTTCAAACGATAATCTGTATCTTGGTGTGGTGCTGTCTGCTGTCGTC
ATCATAACTGGCTGTTTCTCCTACTATCAAGAAGCTAAAAGTTCAAAGATTATGGATTCCTTCAAAAACA
TGGTCCCTCAGCAAGCTCTAGTGATTCGAAATGGTGAGAAAATGAGCATCAATGCAGAAGATGTTGTAGT
TGGGGATCTGGTGGAAGTAAAAGGAGGAGACAGAATCCCTGCTGATCTCCGAATCATATCTGCAAATGGC
TGCAAGGTGGATAACTCCTCCCTCACTGGTGAATCAGAACCCCAGACTAGGTCTCCGGATTTCACAAATG
AAAATCCCTTGGAGACCAGGAATATTGCCTTTTTTTCAACCAACTGTGTCGAAGGCACTGCTCGTGGCAT
TGTTGTGTACACTGGGGACCGCACTGTGATGGGAAGGATTGCTACCCTGGCTTCTGGGCTAGAAGGAGGC
CAGACACCCATTGCTGCAGAAATTGAACATTTCATCCACATCATCACGGGTGTGGCTGTGTTCCTGGGAG
TGTCTTTCTTCATCCTTTCTCTAATCCTCGAGTACACCTGGCTTGAGGCTGTCATCTTCCTCATTGGCAT
TATCGTAGCCAATGTGCCAGAAGGATTGCTGGCCACTGTCACGGTGTGTCTGACGCTTACTGCCAAACGC
ATGGCGCGGAAGAACTGCTTGGTGAAGAACTTAGAAGCTGTGGAAACGTTGGGATCCACATCTACCATCT
GCTCAGATAAAACTGGAACTCTGACTCAAAACCGAATGACAGTGGCCCACATGTGGTTTGACAATCAAAT
CCATGAAGCTGATACAACAGAGAATCAGAGCGGTGTCTCATTCGACAAGACCTCAGCCACCTGGCTTGCT
CTGTCCAGAATTGCAGGTCTTTGTAACAGGGCAGTGTTTCAGGCTAACCAGGAAAACATACCTATTCTTA
AGCGGGCAGTTGCAGGAGATGCCTCTGAGTCAGCACTGTTAAAATGCATTGAGCTGTGCTGTGGATCTGT
GAAGGATATGAGAGACAGATATGCCAAGATCGTGGAGATACCGTTCAACTCCACCAACAAGTACCAGTTA
TCCATTCATAAGAACCCCAACACAAACGAGCCACGACACCTGTTGGTGATGAAGGGCGCTCCGGAGAGGA
TCCTGGACCGGTGCAACTCTATCCTCCTCCATGGCAAGGAACAGCCCCTGGACGAGGAGCTGAAGGATGC
TTTTCAGAACGCCTACCTGGAGCTGGGTGGCCTTGGAGAGCGAGTGCTGGGTTTCTGCCACCTTCATCTA
CCAGATGAACAGTTTCCAGAAGGGTTCCAGTTTGACACTGATGAAGTGAATTTCCCCCTGGATAATCTCT
GCTTTGTTGGGCTCATCTCCATGATCGACCCCCCTCGGGCTGCTGTTCCTGATGCCGTGGGCAAATGTCG
AAGCGCGGGAATTAAGGTCATCATGGTCACGGGAGACCATCCAATCACAGCGAAAGCCATTGCCAAAGGC
GTGGGCATCATCTCAGAGGGCAACGAGACTGTGGAAGACATCGCTGCCCGCCTCAACATCCCAGTGAGCC
AGGTGAACCCCAGAGATGCCAAGGCCTGTGTCCTACATGGCAGTGACCTGAAGGACATGAGCCCAGAGCA
GCTGGATGACATTTTGAAGCACCACACTGAGATTGTGTTTGCCAGGACATCCCCTCAACAGAAGCTTATC
ATTGTGGAAGGCTGCCAGAGACAGGGTGCTATTGTGGCCGTCACTGGTGATGGTGTCAATGACTCTCCAG
CTTTGAAGAAAGCAGACATTGGGGTTGCTATGGGGATTGCAGGCTCCGACGTGTCTAAACAAGCTGCTGA
CATGATTCTTTTGGATGACAACTTTGCCTCAATTGTGACTGGAGTAGAAGAAGGTCGTCTGATCTTTGAT
AACTTGAAGAAATCCATTGCTTACACCCTAACCAGTAACATTCCAGAGATCACCCCCTTCCTGATATTTA
TTATTGCAAACATTCCACTACCACTGGGGACTGTCACCATCCTCTGCATTGACTTAGGCACTGACATGGT
CCCTGCCATCTCACTGGCGTATGAGCAAGCTGAGAGTGACATCATGAAAAGACAGCCCAGAAACCCCAAA
ACTGACAAGCTCGTGAACGAGCGGCTGATCAGCATGGCCTATGGACAGATCGGTATGATCCAGGCCCTCG
GGGGCTTCTTCACTTACTTTGTGATTCTGGCTGAGAATGGCTTCCTTCCAATTCACTTGTTGGGCCTCCG
TGTGGACTGGGATGACCGCTGGATCAATGACATGGAAGACAGCTATGGGCAGCAGTGGACCTACGAGCAG
AGGAAAATCGTGGAGTTCACTTGCCACACAGCCTTCTTCGTCAGTATTGTGGTGGTGCAGTGGGCCGACT
TGATCATCTGCAAGACCCGGAGGAATTCCGTTTTCCAGCAGGGGATGAAGAACAAGATCTTAATATTTGG
CCTCTTTGAAGAGACAGCCCTTGCTGCTTTCCTTTCCTACTGCCCTGGAATGGGTGTTGCCCTTAGGATG
TATCCCCTCAAACCTACCTGGTGGTTCTGTGCCTTCCCCTACTCCCTGCTCATCTTCGTGTACGACGAAG
TCAGGAAGCTCATCATCAGGCGGCGCCCTGGCGGCTGGGTGGAGAAGGAAACCTACTACTAG
